Addgene plasmid #185599: pLKO-mito-tagRFP
Purpose: Lentiviral construct for expression of tagRFP-T targeted to mitochondria
Depositing lab: Jarrod Johnson. Depositing organization: University of Utah. Publication: Genetic Modification of Primary Human Myeloid Cells to Study Cell Migration, Activation, and Organelle Dynamics. Greiner D, Scott TM, Olson GS, Aderem A, Roh-Johnson M, Johnson JS. Curr Protoc. 2022 Aug;2(8):e514. doi: 10.1002/cpz1.514. PubMed 36018279.
Backbone
  Vector backbone: pLKO-MCS
  Vector type: Mammalian Expression, Lentiviral
Growth in bacteria
  Bacterial resistance: Ampicillin, 100 μg/mL
  Growth temperature: 37°C
  Growth strain: NEB Stable
  Copy number: Unknown
Gene/Insert
  Gene/Insert name: mito-tagRFP-T (alt name: tagRFP-T targeted to mitochondria)
  Species: Synthetic
  Cloning method: Restriction Enzyme; 5′ cloning site unknown (unknown if destroyed)
Terms and licenses: Academic/Nonprofit Terms; Industry Terms: Not Available to Industry
How to cite: pLKO-mito-tagRFP was a gift from Jarrod Johnson (Addgene plasmid # 185599 ; http://n2t.net/addgene:185599 ; RRID:Addgene_185599)
