[The description below was written by a language model from this plasmid's Addgene catalogue record and pLannotate feature annotations shown in this document.]
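Description:
pLKO-mito-tagRFP is a 7.3 kb third-generation-style, self-inactivating HIV-1 lentiviral transfer vector built on the pLKO-MCS backbone for expressing a mitochondrially targeted red fluorescent protein in mammalian cells. In bacteria it is maintained through a high-copy ColE1/pUC-type origin and selected with ampicillin via the β-lactamase gene. The backbone also carries an f1 origin, remnants of the lac region (lac promoter and operator, plus lacZα and lacI fragments) and flanking T7 and T3 promoters.

The viral portion begins with an RSV enhancer/promoter fused to a truncated 5' LTR, which drives Tat-independent transcription of the genomic RNA in packaging cells. This is followed by the Ψ packaging signal with a gag fragment, the Rev response element for Rev-dependent nuclear export, and the cPPT/CTS, which improves transduction. The ΔU3 3' LTR inactivates LTR promoter activity after integration, and an SV40 poly(A) signal and SV40 origin lie downstream of it. A human U6 promoter typical of pLKO shRNA vectors is still present, but no hairpin is annotated or described in the record.

The payload is a human PGK promoter driving the COX8 mitochondrial presequence upstream of the TagRFP-T coding sequence, which directs the photostable red fluorescent protein to the mitochondria. No mammalian drug-selection marker is annotated, so transduced cells would be identified by fluorescence. According to the record, the construct is used to label mitochondria, and the associated work concerns genetic modification of primary human myeloid cells to study migration, activation and organelle dynamics.
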