Features (pLannotate 1.2.2; 26 found; start..end, strand, type, name):
    259..363     -  promoter       AmpR promoter: bla
    416..844     -  rep_origin     f1 ori (sequence partly withheld): f1 bacteriophage origin of replication; arrow indicates direction of (+) strand synthesis
    849..1004    -  CDS            lacZα (fragment): LacZα fragment of β-galactosidase; lacZ fragment
   1012..1030    +  promoter       T7 promoter: promoter for bacteriophage T7 RNA polymerase
   1051..1186    -  rep_origin     SV40 ori: SV40 origin of replication
   1226..1347    -  polyA_signal   SV40 poly(A) signal: SV40 polyadenylation signal
   1419..1652    -  LTR            3' LTR (ΔU3): self-inactivating 3' long terminal repeat (LTR) from HIV-1
   1654..1737    -  CDS            nef (fragment): NEF_HV1Z2 - Experimental evidence at protein level: Swiss-Prot protein existence level 1. Extracellular Nef protein targets CD4(+) T-lymphocytes for apoptosis by interacting with CXCR4 surface receptors. From Human immunodeficiency virus type 1 group M subtype D (isolate Z2/CDC-Z34) (HIV-1).
   1806..2537    -  CDS            TagRFP-T: TagRFP-T is a basic (constitutively fluorescent) red fluorescent protein published in 2008, derived from Entacmaea quadricolor. It has low acid sensitivity.
   2571..2645    -  CDS            COX8 presequence: mitochondrial presequence of human cytochrome c oxidase subunit VIII (Rizutto et al., 1989)
   2673..3183    -  promoter       hPGK promoter: human phosphoglycerate kinase 1 promoter
   3232..3349    -  misc_feature   cPPT/CTS: central polypurine tract and central termination sequence of HIV-1
   3420..3660    -  promoter       U6 promoter: RNA polymerase III promoter for human U6 snRNA
   3710..3810    -  CDS            Rev (fragment): human immunodeficiency virus 1 (HIV-1) Rev protein; rev; enhances nuclear export of unspliced and incompletely spliced viral mRNAs
   4187..4420    -  misc_feature   RRE: The Rev response element (RRE) of HIV-1 allows for Rev-dependent mRNA export from the nucleus to the cytoplasm.
   4566..4929    -  CDS            HIV-1 gag (fragment): gag protein from human immunodeficiency virus 1; gag
   4913..5038    -  misc_feature   HIV-1 Ψ: packaging signal of human immunodeficiency virus type 1
   5085..5265    -  LTR            5' LTR (truncated): truncated 5' long terminal repeat (LTR) from HIV-1
   5266..5492    -  promoter       RSV promoter: Rous sarcoma virus enhancer/promoter
   5520..5538    -  promoter       T3 promoter: promoter for bacteriophage T3 RNA polymerase
   5583..5599    -  protein_bind   lac operator: The lac repressor binds to the lac operator to inhibit transcription in E. coli. This inhibition can be relieved by adding lactose or isopropyl-β-D-thiogalactopyranoside (IPTG). lac repressor encoded by lacI
   5607..5637    -  promoter       lac promoter: promoter for the E. coli lac operon
   5652..5673    -  protein_bind   CAP binding site: CAP binding activates transcription in the presence of cAMP. E. coli catabolite activator protein
   5686..5778    -  CDS            lacI (fragment): lac repressor; lacI; The lac repressor binds to the lac operator to inhibit transcription in E. coli. This inhibition can be relieved by adding lactose or isopropyl-β-D-thiogalactopyranoside (IPTG).
   5961..6549    -  rep_origin     ori: high-copy-number ColE1/pMB1/pBR322/pUC origin of replication
   6720..258     -  CDS            AmpR (across the origin): β-lactamase; bla; confers resistance to ampicillin, carbenicillin, and related antibiotics
>Addgene plasmid #185599 | pLKO-mito-tagRFP | addgene full sequence | sequence record 364224 | Addgene NGS Result
TTGCCCGGCGTCAATACGGGATAATACCGCGCCACATAGCAGAACTTTAAAAGTGCTCATCATTGGAAAA
CGTTCTTCGGGGCGAAAACTCTCAAGGATCTTACCGCTGTTGAGATCCAGTTCGATGTAACCCACTCGTG
CACCCAACTGATCTTCAGCATCTTTTACTTTCACCAGCGTTTCTGGGTGAGCAAAAACAGGAAGGCAAAA
TGCCGCAAAAAAGGGAATAAGGGCGACACGGAAATGTTGAATACTCATACTCTTCCTTTTTCAATATTAT
TGAAGCATTTATCAGGGTTATTGTCTCATGAGCGGATACATATTTGAATGTATTTAGAAAAATAAACAAA
TAGGGGTTCCGCGCACATTTCCCCGAAAAGTGCCACCTAAATTGTAAGCGTTAATATTTTGTTAAAATTC
GCGTTAAATTTTTGTTAAATCAGCTCATTTTTTAACCAATAGGCCGAAATCGGCAAAATCCCTTATAAAT
CAAAAGAATAGACCGAGATAGGGT
[37 nt withheld, positions 515-551]
AAAGAACGTGGACTCCAACGTCAAAGG
[49 nt withheld, positions 579-627]
T
[91 nt withheld, positions 629-719]
G
[124 nt withheld, positions 721-844]
CCCATTCGCCATTCAGGCTGCGCAACTGTTGGGAAGGGCGATCGGTGCGGGCCTCTTCGCTATTACGCCA
GCTGGCGAAAGGGGGATGTGCTGCAAGGCGATTAAGTTGGGTAACGCCAGGGTTTTCCCAGTCACGACGT
TGTAAAACGACGGCCAGTGAGCGCGCGTAATACGACTCACTATAGGGCGAATTGGGTACGTCCCTAGGCC
TCCAAAAAAGCCTCCTCACTACTTCTGGAATAGCTCAGAGGCCGAGGCGGCCTCGGCCTCTGCATAAATA
AAAAAAATTAGTCAGCCATGGGGCGGAGAATGGGCGGAACTGGGCGGAGTTAGGGGCGGGATGGGCGGAG
TTAGGGGCGGGATAGCTAGAGCCAGACATGATAAGATACATTGATGAGTTTGGACAAACCACAACTAGAA
TGCAGTGAAAAAAATGCTTTATTTGTGAAATTTGTGATGCTATTGCTTTATTTGTAACCATTATAAGCTG
CAATAAACAAGTTCCTCTCACTCTCTGATATTCATTTCTTTGCAAGTTATAAATACTGAATAATAAGATG
ACATGAACTACTACTGCTAGAGATTTTCCACACTGACTAAAAGGGTCTGAGGGATCTCTAGTTACCAGAG
TCACACAACAGACGGGCACACACTACTTGAAGCACTCAAGGCAAGCTTTATTGAGGCTTAAGCAGTGGGT
TCCCTAGTTAGCCAGAGAGCTCCCAGGCTCAGATCTGGTCTAACCAGAGAGACCCAGTACAAGCAAAAAG
CAGATCTTGTCTTCGTTGGGAGTGAATTAGCCCTTCCAGTCCCCCCTTTTCTTTTAAAAAGTGGCTAAGA
TCTACAGCTGCCTTGTAAGTCATTGGTCTTAAAGGTACCGATGCATGGGGTCGTGCGCTCCTTTCGGTCG
GGCGCTGCGGGTCGTGGGGCGGGCGTTACTTGTACAGATATCCGTACGTTACTTGTACAGCTCGTCCATG
CCATTAAGTTTGTGCCCCAGTTTGCTAGGGAGGTCGCAGTATCTGGCCACAGCCACCTCGTGCTGCTCGA
CGTAGGTCTCTTTGTCGGCCTCCTTGATTCTTTCCAGTCTGTGGTCCACATAGTAGACGCCGGGCATCTT
GAGGTTCTTAGCGGGTTTCTTGGATCTGTATGTGGTCTTGAAGTTGCAGATCAGGTGGCCCCCGCCCACG
AGCTTCAGGGCCATGTCGGTTCTGCCTTCCAGGCCGCCGTCAGCGGGGTACAGGGTCTCGGTGTTGGCCT
CCCAGCCGAGTGTTTTCTTCTGCATCACAGGGCCGTTGGATGGGAAGTTCACCCCTCTGATCTTGACGTT
GTAGATGAGGCAGCCGTCCTGGAGGCTGGTGTCCTGGGTAGCGGTCAGCACGCCCCCGTCTTCGTATGTG
GTGACTCTCTCCCATGTGAAGCCCTCAGGGAAGGACTGCTTAAAGAAATCGGGGATGCCCTGGGTGTGGT
TGATGAAGGTTCTGCTGCCGTACATGAAGCTGGTAGCCAGGATGTCGAAGGCGAAGGGGAGAGGGCCGCC
CTCGACCACCTTGATTCTCATGGTCTGGGTGCCCTCGTAGGGCTTGCCTTCGCCCTCGGATGTGCACTTG
AAGTGGTGGTTGTTCACGGTGCCCTCCATGTACAGCTTCATGTGCATGTTCTCCTTAATCAGCTCTTCGC
CCTTAGACACCATGGTGGCGACCGGTGGATCCCCCAACGAATGGATCTTGGCGCGCGGCACTGGGAGCCG
CCGGGCCGAGCCTGTCAAGCCCCGCAGCAGCAGCGGCGTCAGGACGGACATGGTAAGCTCCGGTGACGTC
GGATCCCCCTGGGGAGAGAGGTCGGTGATTCGGTCAACGAGGGAGCCGACTGCCGACGTGCGCTCCGGAG
GCTTGCAGAATGCGGAACACCGCGCGGGCAGGAACAGGGCCCACACTACCGCCCCACACCCCGCCTCCCG
CACCGCCCCTTCCCGGCCGCTGCTCTCGGCGCGCCCTGCTGAGCAGCCGCTATTGGCCACAGCCCATCGC
GGTCGGCGCGCTGCCATTGCTCCCTGGCGCTGTCCGTCTGCGAGGGTACTAGTGAGACGTGCGGCTTCCG
TTTGTCACGTCCGGCACGCCGCGAACCGCAAGGAACCTTCCCGACTTAGGGGCGGAGCAGGAAGCGTCGC
CGGGGGGCCCACAAGGGTAGCGGCGAAGATCCGGGTGACGCTGCGAACGGACGTGAAGAATGTGCGAGAC
CCAGGGTCGGCGCCGCTGCGTTTCCCGGAACCACGCCCAGAGCAGCCGCGTCCCTGCGCAAACCCAGGGC
TGCCTTGGAAAAGGCGCAACCCCAACCCCCTCGAGCCGCGGCCAAAGTGGATCTCTGCTGTCCCTGTAAT
AAACCCGAAAATTTTGAATTTTTGTAATTTGTTTTTGTAATTCTTTAGTTTGTATGTCTGTTGCTATTAT
GTCTACTATTCTTTCCCCTGCACTGTACCCCCCAATCCCCCCTTTTCTTTTAAAATTGTGGATGAATACT
GCCATTTGTCTCGAGGTCGAGAATTCACGCGTGCATACCTGCGGACCGGTGTTTCGTCCTTTCCACAAGA
TATATAAAGCCAAGAAATCGAAATACTTTCAAGTTACGGTAAGCATATGATAGTCCATTTTAAAACATAA
TTTTAAAACTGCAAACTACCCAAGAAATTATTACTTTCTACGTCACGTATTTTGTACTAATATCTTTGTG
TTTACAGTCAAATTAATTCCAATTATCTCTCTAACAGCCTTGTATCGTATATGCAAATATGAAGGAATCA
TGGGAAATAGGCCCTCGGTGAAGGGGGCGGCCGCTCGAGGCTAGTCTCGTGATCGATACCGTCGAGATCC
GTTCACTAATCGAATGGATCTGTCTCTGTCTCTCTCTCCACCTTCTTCTTCTATTCCTTCGGGCCTGTCG
GGTCCCCTCGGGGTTGGGAGGTGGGTCTGAAACGATAATGGTGAATATCCCTGCCTAACTCTATTCACTA
TAGAAAGTACAGCAAAAACTATTCTTAAACCTACCAAGCCTCCTACTATCATTATGAATAATTTTATATA
CCACAGCCAATTTGTTATGTTAAACCAATTCCACAAACTTGCCCATTTATCTAATTCCAATAATTCTTGT
TCATTCTTTTCTTGCTGGTTTTGCGATTCTTCAATTAAGGAGTGTATTAAGCTTGTGTAATTGTTAATTT
CTCTGTCCCACTCCATCCAGGTCGTGTGATTCCAAATCTGTTCCAGAGATTTATTACTCCAACTAGCATT
CCAAGGCACAGCAGTGGTGCAAATGAGTTTTCCAGAGCAACCCCAAATCCCCAGGAGCTGTTGATCCTTT
AGGTATCTTTCCACAGCCAGGATTCTTGCCTGGAGCTGCTTGATGCCCCAGACTGTGAGTTGCAACAGAT
GCTGTTGCGCCTCAATAGCCCTCAGCAAATTGTTCTGCTGCTGCACTATACCAGACAATAATTGTCTGGC
CTGTACCGTCAGCGTCATTGACGCTGCGCCCATAGTGCTTCCTGCTGCTCCCAAGAACCCAAGGAACAAA
GCTCCTATTCCCACTGCTCTTTTTTCTCTCTGCACCACTCTTCTCTTTGCCTTGGTGGGTGCTACTCCTA
ATGGTTCAATTTTTACTACTTTATATTTATATAATTCACTTCTCCAATTGTCCCTCATATCTCCTCCTCC
AGGTCTGAAGATCAGCGGCCGCTTGCTGTGCGGTGGTCTTACTTTTGTTTTGCTCTTCCTCTATCTTGTC
TAAAGCTTCCTTGGTGTCTTTTATCTCTATCCTTTGATGCACACAATAGAGGGTTGCTACTGTATTATAT
AATGATCTAAGTTCTTCTGATCCTGTCTGAAGGGATGGTTGTAGCTGTCCCAGTATTTGTCTACAGCCTT
CTGATGTTTCTAACAGGCCAGGATTAACTGCGAATCGTTCTAGCTCCCTGCTTGCCCATACTATATGTTT
TAATTTATATTTTTTCTTTCCCCCTGGCCTTAACCGAATTTTTTCCCATCGCGATCTAATTCTCCCCCGC
TTAATACTGACGCTCTCGCACCCATCTCTCTCCTTCTAGCCTCCGCTAGTCAAAATTTTTGGCGTACTCA
CCAGTCGCCGCCCCTCGCCTCTTGCCGTGCGCGCTTCAGCAAGCCGAGTCCTGCGTCGAGAGAGCTCCTC
TGGTTTCCCTTTCGCTTTCAAGTCCCTGTTCGGGCGCCACTGCTAGAGATTTTCCACACTGACTAAAAGG
GTCTGAGGGATCTCTAGTTACCAGAGTCACACAACAGACGGGCACACACTACTTGAAGCACTCAAGGCAA
GCTTTATTGAGGCTTAAGCAGTGGGTTCCCTAGTTAGCCAGAGAGCTCCCAGGCTCAGATCTGGTCTAAC
CAGAGAGACCCGTTTATGTATCGAGCTAGGCACTTAAATACAATATCTCTGCAATGCGGCAATTCAGTGG
TTCGTCCAATCCATGTCAGACCCGTCTGTTGCCTTCCTAATAAGGCACGATCGTACCACCTTACTTCCAC
CAATCGGCATGCACGGTGCTTTTTCTCTCCTTGTAAGGCATGTTGCTAACTCATCGTTACCATGTTGCAA
GACTACAAGAGTATTGCATAAGACTACATTAAGCTTGCAGCTCCAGCTTTTGTTCCCTTTAGTGAGGGTT
AATTGCGCGCTTGGCGTAATCATGGTCATAGCTGTTTCCTGTGTGAAATTGTTATCCGCTCACAATTCCA
CACAACATACGAGCCGGAAGCATAAAGTGTAAAGCCTGGGGTGCCTAATGAGTGAGCTAACTCACATTAA
TTGCGTTGCGCTCACTGCCCGCTTTCCAGTCGGGAAACCTGTCGTGCCAGCTGCATTAATGAATCGGCCA
ACGCGCGGGGAGAGGCGGTTTGCGTATTGGGCGCTCTTCCGCTTCCTCGCTCACTGACTCGCTGCGCTCG
GTCGTTCGGCTGCGGCGAGCGGTATCAGCTCACTCAAAGGCGGTAATACGGTTATCCACAGAATCAGGGG
ATAACGCAGGAAAGAACATGTGAGCAAAAGGCCAGCAAAAGGCCAGGAACCGTAAAAAGGCCGCGTTGCT
GGCGTTTTTCCATAGGCTCCGCCCCCCTGACGAGCATCACAAAAATCGACGCTCAAGTCAGAGGTGGCGA
AACCCGACAGGACTATAAAGATACCAGGCGTTTCCCCCTGGAAGCTCCCTCGTGCGCTCTCCTGTTCCGA
CCCTGCCGCTTACCGGATACCTGTCCGCCTTTCTCCCTTCGGGAAGCGTGGCGCTTTCTCATAGCTCACG
CTGTAGGTATCTCAGTTCGGTGTAGGTCGTTCGCTCCAAGCTGGGCTGTGTGCACGAACCCCCCGTTCAG
CCCGACCGCTGCGCCTTATCCGGTAACTATCGTCTTGAGTCCAACCCGGTAAGACACGACTTATCGCCAC
TGGCAGCAGCCACTGGTAACAGGATTAGCAGAGCGAGGTATGTAGGCGGTGCTACAGAGTTCTTGAAGTG
GTGGCCTAACTACGGCTACACTAGAAGAACAGTATTTGGTATCTGCGCTCTGCTGAAGCCAGTTACCTTC
GGAAAAAGAGTTGGTAGCTCTTGATCCGGCAAACAAACCACCGCTGGTAGCGGTGGTTTTTTTGTTTGCA
AGCAGCAGATTACGCGCAGAAAAAAAGGATCTCAAGAAGATCCTTTGATCTTTTCTACGGGGTCTGACGC
TCAGTGGAACGAAAACTCACGTTAAGGGATTTTGGTCATGAGATTATCAAAAAGGATCTTCACCTAGATC
CTTTTAAATTAAAAATGAAGTTTTAAATCAATCTAAAGTATATATGAGTAAACTTGGTCTGACAGTTACC
AATGCTTAATCAGTGAGGCACCTATCTCAGCGATCTGTCTATTTCGTTCATCCATAGTTGCCTGACTCCC
CGTCGTGTAGATAACTACGATACGGGAGGGCTTACCATCTGGCCCCAGTGCTGCAATGATACCGCGAGAC
CCACGCTCACCGGCTCCAGATTTATCAGCAATAAACCAGCCAGCCGGAAGGGCCGAGCGCAGAAGTGGTC
CTGCAACTTTATCCGCCTCCATCCAGTCTATTAATTGTTGCCGGGAAGCTAGAGTAAGTAGTTCGCCAGT
TAATAGTTTGCGCAACGTTGTTGCCATTGCTACAGGCATCGTGGTGTCACGCTCGTCGTTTGGTATGGCT
TCATTCAGCTCCGGTTCCCAACGATCAAGGCGAGTTACATGATCCCCCATGTTGTGCAAAAAAGCGGTTA
GCTCCTTCGGTCCTCCGATCGTTGTCAGAAGTAAGTTGGCCGCAGTGTTATCACTCATGGTTATGGCAGC
ACTGCATAATTCTCTTACTGTCATGCCATCCGTAAGATGCTTTTCTGTGACTGGTGAGTACTCAACCAAG
TCATTCTGAGAATAGTGTATGCGGCGACCGAGTTGCTC
